Addgene plasmid #24782: pHLEGM3
Depositing lab: Tanya Parish. Depositing organization: Queen Mary and Westfield College, University of London. Publication: Use of a tetracycline-inducible system for conditional expression in Mycobacterium tuberculosis and Mycobacterium smegmatis. Carroll P, Muttucumaru DG, Parish T. Appl Environ Microbiol. 2005 Jun . 71(6):3077-84. 10.1128/AEM.71.6.3077-3084.2005 PubMed 15933004.
Backbone
  Vector backbone: pFLAME4
  Vector type: Bacterial Expression
Growth in bacteria
  Bacterial resistance: Kanamycin, 50 μg/mL
  Growth temperature: 37°C
  Growth strain: DH5alpha
  Copy number: Unknown
Gene/Insert
  Gene/Insert name: Ptet-Gfp-ASV
  Cloning method: Restriction Enzyme
  Sequencing primers: 5′ n/a
Resource information
  A portion of this plasmid was derived from a plasmid made by: 1. Gfp-LAA obtained from Marian Blokpoel 2. TetR obtained from Ambrose Cheung 3. Ag85a promoter obtained from Edith Machowski
Terms and licenses: Academic/Nonprofit Terms; Industry Terms: Not Available to Industry
Depositor comments: 1.Blokpoel, M. C. J., R. O'Toole, M. J. Smeulders, and H. D. Williams. 2003. Development and application of unstable GFP variants to kinetic studies of mycobacterial gene expression. J. Microbiol. Methods 54:203-211. [PubMed] 2. 2.Bateman, B. T., N. P. Donegan, T. M. Jarry, M. Palma, and A. L. Cheung. 2001. Evaluation of a tetracycline-inducible promoter in Staphylococcus aureus in vitro and in vivo and its application in demonstrating the role of sigB in microcolony formation. Infect. Immun. 69:7851-7857. [PubMed]
How to cite: pHLEGM3 was a gift from Tanya Parish (Addgene plasmid # 24782 ; http://n2t.net/addgene:24782 ; RRID:Addgene_24782)
