[The description below was written by a language model from this plasmid's Addgene catalogue record.]
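Description:
pHLEGM3 is a bacterial expression plasmid built on the pFLAME4 backbone and carrying a cassette recorded as Ptet-Gfp-ASV, that is, a tetracycline-responsive promoter driving a GFP variant with an ASV tag. It is propagated in E. coli under kanamycin selection. The record lists its copy number as unknown and gives no information about its origins of replication, whether it replicates or integrates in mycobacteria, or its overall size. No feature table or sequence annotation is provided, so the exact arrangement of parts cannot be confirmed.

The ASV suffix normally denotes a modified SsrA-type C-terminal degradation tag that targets GFP to cellular proteases. This shortens the protein's half-life, so fluorescence tracks current promoter activity rather than accumulated protein. The record notes that portions of the plasmid derive from material made elsewhere: an unstable GFP (Gfp-LAA), a TetR repressor gene and an Ag85a promoter. This suggests a design in which TetR represses Ptet until a tetracycline-class inducer releases it, though the record does not state explicitly which of these elements are present in this particular plasmid or which promoter drives the repressor.

The associated publication describes a tetracycline-inducible system for conditional gene expression in Mycobacterium tuberculosis and Mycobacterium smegmatis. In that context, pHLEGM3 most plausibly serves as a reporter for characterising the induction, repression and kinetics of the Tet-regulated promoter in mycobacteria, with the destabilised GFP allowing both switch-on and switch-off of expression to be followed over time.
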