>Addgene plasmid #24782 | pHLEGM3 | addgene partial sequence | sequence record 30901 | 24782 with GFP-R
AAGTCTTCTCCTTTACTCATATGTATATCTCCTTCTTAAAGGATCCCCGGGTACCGAGCTCGAATTCGAG
CTCGGTACCATCAAGCTTATTTTAATTATACTCTATCAATGATAGAGTGTCAATATTTTTTTTAGTTTTT
CATGAACTCGAGGGGATCTGGCTCGCACCGCGGTGGCGGCCGCTCTAGACGACACATGCCCAGACACTGC
GGAAATGCCACCTTCAGGCCGTCGCGTCGGTCCCGAATTGGCCGTGAACGACCGCCGGATAAGGGTTTCG
GCGGTGCGCTTGATGCGGGTGGACGCCCGAAGTTGTGGTTGACTACACGAGCACTGCCGGGCCCAGCGCC
TGCAGTCTGACCTAATTCAGGATGCGCCCAAACATGCATGGATGCGTTGAGATGAGGATGAGGGAAGCAA
GAATGGATCCAAATAAAAAACTAGTTTGACAAATAACTCTATCAATGATAGAGTGTCAACAAAAAGGAGG
AATTAATGATGTCTAGATTAGATAAAAGTAAAGTGATTAACAGCGCATTAGAGCTGCTTAATGAGGTCGG
AATCGAAGGTTTAACAACCCGTAAACTCGCCCAGAAGCTAGGTGTAGAGCAGCCTACATTGTATTGGCAT
GTAAAAAATAAGCGGGCTTTGCTCGACGCCTTAGCCATTGAGATGTTAGATAGGCACCATACTCACTTTT
GCCCTTTAGAAGGGGAAAGCTGGCANGATTTTTTACGTAATAACGCTAAAAGTTTTAGATGTGCTTTACT
AAGTCATCGCGATGGAGC
